>Addgene plasmid #229919 | AiP14186 - pAAV-AiE2004m_3xC2-minBG-iCre(R297T)-BGHpA (Alias: CN4186) | addgene full sequence | sequence record 459690 | Addgene NGS Result
CCTGCAGGCAGCTGCGCGCTCGCTCGCTCACTGAGGCCGCCCGGGCGTCGGGCGACCTTTGGTCGCCCGG
CCTCAGTGAGCGAGCGAGCGCGCAGAGAGGGAGTGGCCAACTCCATCACTAGGGGTTCCTGCGGCCGCAC
GCGTTTACCCTGTTGAATATCACTGACTCACTAACTTGCATTGCCATGCTAACTTGCTTTCAGAGAGATC
TCAGAACACATCATCTTCTGCTATTTCAATACATGCACATTAATTTCCTATCAACGTGTGCTGATCAGGA
ACTCTGTAATCTGGCACCGTTACCCTGTTGAATATCACTGACTCACTAACTTGCATTGCCATGCTAACTT
GCTTTCAGAGAGATCTCAGAACACATCATCTTCTGCTATTTCAATACATGCACATTAATTTCCTATCAAC
GTGTGCTGATCAGGAACTCTGTAATCTGGCACCGTTACCCTGTTGAATATCACTGACTCACTAACTTGCA
TTGCCATGCTAACTTGCTTTCAGAGAGATCTCAGAACACATCATCTTCTGCTATTTCAATACATGCACAT
TAATTTCCTATCAACGTGTGCTGATCAGGAACTCTGTAATCTGGCACCGCTTAAGGAGCTCGGGCTGGGC
ATAAAAGTCAGGGCAGAGCCATCTATTGCTTACATTTGCTTCTGGGATCCAGATCTTTCGAAGCTAGCCA
CCATGGTGCCCAAGAAGAAGAGGAAAGTCTCCAACCTGCTGACTGTGCACCAAAACCTGCCTGCCCTCCC
TGTGGATGCCACCTCTGATGAAGTCAGGAAGAACCTGATGGACATGTTCAGGGACAGGCAGGCCTTCTCT
GAACACACCTGGAAGATGCTCCTGTCTGTGTGCAGATCCTGGGCTGCCTGGTGCAAGCTGAACAACAGGA
AATGGTTCCCTGCTGAACCTGAGGATGTGAGGGACTACCTCCTGTACCTGCAAGCCAGAGGCCTGGCTGT
GAAGACCATCCAACAGCACCTGGGCCAGCTCAACATGCTGCACAGGAGATCTGGCCTGCCTCGCCCTTCT
GACTCCAATGCTGTGTCCCTGGTGATGAGGAGAATCAGAAAGGAGAATGTGGATGCTGGGGAGAGAGCCA
AGCAGGCCCTGGCCTTTGAACGCACTGACTTTGACCAAGTCAGATCCCTGATGGAGAACTCTGACAGATG
CCAGGACATCAGGAACCTGGCCTTCCTGGGCATTGCCTACAACACCCTGCTGCGCATTGCCGAAATTGCC
AGAATCAGAGTGAAGGACATCTCCCGCACCGATGGTGGGAGAATGCTGATCCACATTGGCAGGACCAAGA
CCCTGGTGTCCACAGCTGGTGTGGAGAAGGCCCTGTCCCTGGGGGTTACCAAGCTGGTGGAGAGATGGAT
CTCTGTGTCTGGTGTGGCTGATGACCCCAACAACTACCTGTTCTGCCGGGTCAGAAAGAATGGTGTGGCT
GCCCCTTCTGCCACCTCCCAACTGTCCACCCGGGCCCTGGAAGGGATCTTTGAGGCCACCCACCGCCTGA
TCTATGGTGCCAAGGATGACTCTGGGCAGAGATACCTGGCCTGGTCTGGCCACTCTGCCAGAGTGGGTGC
TGCCACCGACATGGCCAGGGCTGGTGTGTCCATCCCTGAAATCATGCAGGCTGGTGGCTGGACCAATGTG
AACATTGTGATGAACTACATCAGAAACCTGGACTCTGAGACTGGGGCCATGGTGAGGCTGCTCGAAGATG
GGGACTGAGGCGCGCCGAATTCAAGCTTCTCGAGAGATCTTCGACTGTGCCTTCTAGTTGCCAGCCATCT
GTTGTTTGCCCCTCCCCCGTGCCTTCCTTGACCCTGGAAGGTGCCACTCCCACTGTCCTTTCCTAATAAA
ATGAGGAAATTGCATCGCATTGTCTGAGTAGGTGTCATTCTATTCTGGGGGGTGGGGTGGGGCAGGACAG
CAAGGGGGAGGATTGGGAAGACAATAGCAGGCATGAGATCTCACGTGCGGACCGAGCGGCCGCAGGAACC
CCTAGTGATGGAGTTGGCCACTCCCTCTCTGCGCGCTCGCTCGCTCACTGAGGCCGGGCGACCAAAGGTC
GCCCGACGCCCGGGCTTTGCCCGGGCGGCCTCAGTGAGCGAGCGAGCGCGCAGCTGCCTGCAGGGGCGCC
TGATGCGGTATTTTCTCCTTACGCATCTGTGCGGTATTTCACACCGCATA
[95 nt withheld, positions 2221-2315]
T
[46 nt withheld, positions 2317-2362]
C
[141 nt withheld, positions 2364-2504]
CCTTTGACGTTGGAGTCCACGTTCTTT
[37 nt withheld, positions 2532-2568]
ACTCTATCTCGGGCTATTCTTTTGATTTATAAGGGATTTTGCCGATTTCGGTCTATTGGTTAAAAAATGA
GCTGATTTAACAAAAATTTAACGCGAATTTTAACAAAATATTAACGTTTACAATTTTATGGTGCACTCTC
AGTACAATCTGCTCTGATGCCGCATAGTTAAGCCAGCCCCGACACCCGCCAACACCCGCTGACGCGCCCT
GACGGGCTTGTCTGCTCCCGGCATCCGCTTACAGACAAGCTGTGACCGTCTCCGGGAGCTGCATGTGTCA
GAGGTTTTCACCGTCATCACCGAAACGCGCGAGACGAAAGGGCCTCGTGATACGCCTATTTTTATAGGTT
AATGTCATGATAATAATGGTTTCTTAGACGTCAGGTGGCACTTTTCGGGGAAATGTGCGCGGAACCCCTA
TTTGTTTATTTTTCTAAATACATTCAAATATGTATCCGCTCATGAGACAATAACCCTGATAAATGCTTCA
ATAATATTGAAAAAGGAAGAGTATGAGTATTCAACATTTCCGTGTCGCCCTTATTCCCTTTTTTGCGGCA
TTTTGCCTTCCTGTTTTTGCTCACCCAGAAACGCTGGTGAAAGTAAAAGATGCTGAAGATCAGTTGGGTG
CACGAGTGGGTTACATCGAACTGGATCTCAACAGCGGTAAGATCCTTGAGAGTTTTCGCCCCGAAGAACG
TTTTCCAATGATGAGCACTTTTAAAGTTCTGCTATGTGGCGCGGTATTATCCCGTATTGACGCCGGGCAA
GAGCAACTCGGTCGCCGCATACACTATTCTCAGAATGACTTGGTTGAGTACTCACCAGTCACAGAAAAGC
ATCTTACGGATGGCATGACAGTAAGAGAATTATGCAGTGCTGCCATAACCATGAGTGATAACACTGCGGC
CAACTTACTTCTGACAACGATCGGAGGACCGAAGGAGCTAACCGCTTTTTTGCACAACATGGGGGATCAT
GTAACTCGCCTTGATCGTTGGGAACCGGAGCTGAATGAAGCCATACCAAACGACGAGCGTGACACCACGA
TGCCTGTAGCAATGGCAACAACGTTGCGCAAACTATTAACTGGCGAACTACTTACTCTAGCTTCCCGGCA
ACAATTAATAGACTGGATGGAGGCGGATAAAGTTGCAGGACCACTTCTGCGCTCGGCCCTTCCGGCTGGC
TGGTTTATTGCTGATAAATCTGGAGCCGGTGAGCGTGGGTCTCGCGGTATCATTGCAGCACTGGGGCCAG
ATGGTAAGCCCTCCCGTATCGTAGTTATCTACACGACGGGGAGTCAGGCAACTATGGATGAACGAAATAG
ACAGATCGCTGAGATAGGTGCCTCACTGATTAAGCATTGGTAACTGTCAGACCAAGTTTACTCATATATA
CTTTAGATTGATTTAAAACTTCATTTTTAATTTAAAAGGATCTAGGTGAAGATCCTTTTTGATAATCTCA
TGACCAAAATCCCTTAACGTGAGTTTTCGTTCCACTGAGCGTCAGACCCCGTAGAAAAGATCAAAGGATC
TTCTTGAGATCCTTTTTTTCTGCGCGTAATCTGCTGCTTGCAAACAAAAAAACCACCGCTACCAGCGGTG
GTTTGTTTGCCGGATCAAGAGCTACCAACTCTTTTTCCGAAGGTAACTGGCTTCAGCAGAGCGCAGATAC
CAAATACTGTTCTTCTAGTGTAGCCGTAGTTAGGCCACCACTTCAAGAACTCTGTAGCACCGCCTACATA
CCTCGCTCTGCTAATCCTGTTACCAGTGGCTGCTGCCAGTGGCGATAAGTCGTGTCTTACCGGGTTGGAC
TCAAGACGATAGTTACCGGATAAGGCGCAGCGGTCGGGCTGAACGGGGGGTTCGTGCACACAGCCCAGCT
TGGAGCGAACGACCTACACCGAACTGAGATACCTACAGCGTGAGCTATGAGAAAGCGCCACGCTTCCCGA
AGGGAGAAAGGCGGACAGGTATCCGGTAAGCGGCAGGGTCGGAACAGGAGAGCGCACGAGGGAGCTTCCA
GGGGGAAACGCCTGGTATCTTTATAGTCCTGTCGGGTTTCGCCACCTCTGACTTGAGCGTCGATTTTTGT
GATGCTCGTCAGGGGGGCGGAGCCTATGGAAAAACGCCAGCAACGCGGCCTTTTTACGGTTCCTGGCCTT
TTGCTGGCCTTTTGCTCACATGT
Features (pLannotate 1.2.2; 12 found; start..end, strand, type, name):
     12..39      +  repeat_region  AAV2 ITR (fragment): inverted terminal repeat of adeno-associated virus serotype 2 inverted
     68..95      +  repeat_region  AAV2 ITR (fragment): inverted terminal repeat of adeno-associated virus serotype 2 inverted
    730..1755    +  CDS            cre: RECR_BPP1 - Experimental evidence at protein level: Swiss-Prot protein existence level 1. Catalyzes site-specific recombination between two 34-base- pair LOXP sites. Its role is to maintain the phage genome as a monomeric unit-copy plasmid in the lysogenic state. From Escherichia phage P1 (Bacteriophage P1).
   1795..1906    +  polyA_signal   bGH poly(A) signal: bovine growth hormone polyadenylation signal
   2024..2164    +  repeat_region  AAV2 ITR: inverted terminal repeat of adeno-associated virus serotype 2 inverted
   2169..2220    -  misc_feature   bom (fragment): basis of mobility region from pBR322
   2239..2694    +  rep_origin     f1 ori (sequence partly withheld): f1 bacteriophage origin of replication; arrow indicates direction of (+) strand synthesis
   2695..2744    -  misc_feature   bom (fragment): basis of mobility region from pBR322
   2846..2881    -  CDS            rop (fragment): Rop protein, which maintains plasmids at low copy number; rop
   2976..3080    +  promoter       AmpR promoter: bla
   3081..3941    +  CDS            AmpR: β-lactamase; bla; confers resistance to ampicillin, carbenicillin, and related antibiotics
   4112..4700    +  rep_origin     ori: high-copy-number ColE1/pMB1/pBR322/pUC origin of replication
