[The description below was written by a language model from this plasmid's Addgene catalogue record and pLannotate feature annotations shown in this document.]
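Description:
AiP14186 - pAAV-AiE2004m_3xC2-minBG-iCre(R297T)-BGHpA (alias CN4186) is a recombinant AAV transfer plasmid of about 4.8 kb, built to package an enhancer-driven Cre recombinase cassette into AAV particles for delivery to the brain. The bacterial portion carries a high-copy ColE1/pUC-type origin, an f1 phage origin, and the β-lactamase gene under its own promoter for ampicillin selection. The record lists a recombination-deficient growth strain, which is common practice for keeping the repeat-rich AAV ITRs intact. The annotation finds a full AAV2 ITR downstream of the cassette but only two short ITR fragments upstream. This may reflect the difficulty of sequencing or annotating the ITR hairpin rather than a true deletion, and the record does not settle the question.

Between the ITRs, the plasmid name indicates that the AiE2004m_3xC2 enhancer sits ahead of a minimal beta-globin promoter (minBG). "3xC2" suggests three concatenated copies of a core enhancer segment. Neither element was detected by the automated annotation, but both presumably occupy the unannotated stretch upstream of the coding sequence. The minimal promoter has little activity on its own, so expression depends on the enhancer, which is designed to restrict transgene expression to specific brain cell types; the record does not say which types. The payload is iCre(R297T), a synthetic codon-improved Cre carrying an R297T substitution, followed by the bovine growth hormone polyadenylation signal. Cre catalyses recombination between loxP sites, so the virus would typically be paired with Cre-dependent reporter or effector mouse lines or viruses, giving cell-type-selective genetic access as part of a larger enhancer AAV toolkit for cortical cell types.
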