Addgene plasmid #229919: AiP14186 - pAAV-AiE2004m_3xC2-minBG-iCre(R297T)-BGHpA (Alias: CN4186)
Purpose: AiE2004m_3xC2 is an enhancer sequence, designed to drive AAV-mediated transgene expression in specific brain cell types
Depositing lab: Allen Institute for Brain Science & Jonathan Ting. Depositing organization: Allen Institute. Publication: A suite of enhancer AAVs and transgenic mouse lines for genetic access to cortical cell types. Ben-Simon Y, Hooper M, Narayan S, Daigle TL, Dwivedi D, Way SW, Oster A, Stafford DA, Mich JK, Taormina MJ, Martinez RA, Opitz-Araya X, Roth JR, Alexander JR, Allen S, Amster A, Arbuckle J, Ayala A, Baker PM, Bakken TE, Barcelli T, Barta S, Bendrick J, Bertagnolli D, Bielstein C, Bishwakarma P, Bowlus J, Boyer G, Brouner K, Casian B, Casper T, Chakka AB, Chakrabarty R, Chance RK, Chavan S, Clark M, Colbert K, Collman F, Daniel S, Departee M, DiValentin P, Donadio N, Dotson N, Egdorf T, Fliss T, Gabitto M, Garcia J, Gary A, Gasperini M, Gloe J, Goldy J, Gore BB, Graybuck L, Greisman N, Haeseleer F, Halterman C, Haradon Z, Hastings SD, Helback O, Ho W, Hockemeyer D, Huang C, Huff S, Hunker A, Johansen N, Jones D, Juneau Z, Kalmbach B, Kannan M, Khem S, Kussick E, Kutsal R, Larsen R, Lee C, Lee AY, Leibly M, Lenz GH, Li S, Liang E, Lusk N, Madigan Z, Malloy J, Malone J, McCue R, Melchor J, Mollenkopf T, Moosman S, Morin E, Newman D, Ng L, Ngo K, Omstead V, Otto S, Oyama A, Pena N, Pham T, Phillips E, Pom CA, Potekhina L, Ransford S, Ray PL, Rette D, Reynoldson C, Rimorin C, Rocha D, Ruiz A, Sanchez REA, Sawyer L, Sedeno-Cortes A, Sevigny JP, Shapovalova N, Shepard N, Shulga L, Sigler AR, Siverts L, Soliman S, Somasundaram S, Staats B, Stewart K, Szelenyi E, Tieu M, Trader C, Tran A, van Velthoven CTJ, Walker M, Wang Y, Weed N, Wirthlin M, Wood T, Wynalda B, Yao Z, Zhou T, Ariza J, Dee N, Reding M, Ronellenfitch K, Mufti S, Sunkin SM, Smith KA, Esposito L, Waters J, Thyagarajan B, Yao S, Lein ES, Zeng H, Levi BP, Ngai J, Ting JT, Tasic B. Cell. 2025 May 16:S0092-8674(25)00513-6. doi: 10.1016/j.cell.2025.05.002. PubMed 40403729.
Backbone
  Vector backbone: rAAV
  Vector type: AAV
Growth in bacteria
  Bacterial resistance: Ampicillin, 100 μg/mL
  Growth temperature: 30°C
  Growth strain: NEB Stable
  Copy number: High Copy
Gene/Insert
  Gene/Insert name: iCre(R297T)
  Species: Synthetic
  Cloning method: Restriction Enzyme; 5′ cloning site Unknown (unknown if destroyed); 3′ cloning site Unknown (unknown if destroyed)
Terms and licenses: Academic/Nonprofit Terms; Industry Terms: Not Available to Industry
Depositor comments: Allen Institute plasmid alias: CN4186
How to cite: AiP14186 - pAAV-AiE2004m_3xC2-minBG-iCre(R297T)-BGHpA (Alias: CN4186) was a gift from Allen Institute for Brain Science & Jonathan Ting (Addgene plasmid # 229919 ; http://n2t.net/addgene:229919 ; RRID:Addgene_229919)
